Addgene plasmid #247771: pET29b_cpCys203
Purpose: bacterial expression of cpCys203 FRET-based cysteine sensor
Depositing lab: Alan Ashworth. Depositing organization: University of California, San Francisco (UCSF). Publication: An engineered cysteine sensor optimized for high-throughput screening identifies regulators of intracellular thiol levels. Abrams RPM, Donahue RG, Ma J, Mao Y, Diolaiti ME, Ashworth A. Cell Chem Biol. 2025 Nov 10:S2451-9456(25)00343-5. doi: 10.1016/j.chembiol.2025.10.006. PubMed 41218609.
Backbone
  Vector backbone: pET29b
  Total vector size (bp): 7520
  Vector type: Bacterial Expression
Growth in bacteria
  Bacterial resistance: Kanamycin, 50 μg/mL
  Growth temperature: 37°C
  Growth strain: DH5alpha
  Growth instructions: This plasmid uses a T7 promoter, so expression requires a DE3 strain. For optimal expression, the use of E. coli BL21 Gold (DE3) is recommended.
  Copy number: High Copy
Gene/Insert
  Gene/Insert name: cpCys203 Cysteine Sensor
  Insert size (bp): 2286
  Tag / fusion protein: ECFP and Venus; His6-TEV (N terminal on insert)
Terms and licenses: Academic/Nonprofit Terms; Industry Terms: Not Available to Industry
How to cite: pET29b_cpCys203 was a gift from Alan Ashworth (Addgene plasmid # 247771 ; http://n2t.net/addgene:247771 ; RRID:Addgene_247771)
