[The description below was written by a language model from this plasmid's Addgene catalogue record and pLannotate feature annotations shown in this document.]
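Description:
pET29b_cpCys203 is a 7,520 bp bacterial expression plasmid built on the pET29b backbone for producing the cpCys203 FRET-based cysteine sensor in E. coli. It is selected with kanamycin through an aph(3')-Ia KanR cassette and replicates from a ColE1/pBR322-type origin. The annotation also finds the bom and rop elements, although the catalogue entry lists the plasmid as high copy. An f1 origin is present as well. The short TcR and AmpR promoter fragments and the predicted E. coli ORF in the feature table appear to be backbone remnants or partial matches rather than functional parts.

The roughly 2.3 kb insert sits in a standard pET expression cassette, consisting of a T7 promoter with an adjacent lac operator, the T7 gene 10 ribosome binding site, and a downstream T7 terminator. The plasmid also carries lacI, so transcription stays repressed until induction with IPTG, and it requires a host that supplies T7 RNA polymerase (a DE3 strain). The open reading frame begins with an N-terminal His6 tag and a TEV protease cleavage site, allowing metal-affinity purification and tag removal. The small "HP-thioredoxin" and "capTEV" hits most likely reflect this His6-TEV leader. ECFP follows, spanning the numbering origin of the circular sequence. An unannotated stretch of about 790 bp comes next and presumably encodes the cysteine-sensing domain, whose identity the record does not state. Venus closes the fusion. ECFP and Venus form the donor and acceptor pair, so the sensor reads out as a change in FRET. A His-tag fragment lies downstream of Venus, but the record does not show whether it is translated. The plasmid is used to express and purify recombinant sensor protein.
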