Features (pLannotate 1.2.2; 23 found; start..end, strand, type, name):
   1329..2045    +  CDS            Venus: Venus is a basic (constitutively fluorescent) yellow fluorescent protein published in 2002, derived from Aequorea victoria. It is reported to be a rapidly-maturing weak dimer with moderate acid sensitivity.
   2058..2075    +  CDS            9xHis (fragment): 9xHis affinity tag
   2085..2134    +  CDS            SET1 (fragment): solubility-enhancement tag derived from T7 phage gene 10B
   2142..2189    +  terminator     T7 terminator: transcription terminator for bacteriophage T7 RNA polymerase
   2226..2654    +  rep_origin     f1 ori (sequence partly withheld): f1 bacteriophage origin of replication; arrow indicates direction of (+) strand synthesis
   2707..2764    +  promoter       AmpR promoter (fragment): bla
   2773..3588    -  CDS            KanR: aminoglycoside phosphotransferase; aph(3')-Ia; confers resistance to kanamycin in bacteria or G418 (Geneticin®) in eukaryotes
   3710..4298    +  rep_origin     ori: high-copy-number ColE1/pMB1/pBR322/pUC origin of replication
   4484..4623    -  misc_feature   bom: basis of mobility region from pBR322
   4725..4916    -  CDS            rop: Rop protein, which maintains plasmids at low copy number; rop
   4933..5313    +  CDS            YPB1_ECOLX: Protein predicted: Swiss-Prot protein existence level 4. From Escherichia coli.
   5385..5676    -  CDS            TcR (fragment): tetracycline efflux protein; tet; confers resistance to tetracycline
   5691..5712    -  protein_bind   CAP binding site: CAP binding activates transcription in the presence of cAMP. E. coli catabolite activator protein
   5725..6807    -  CDS            lacI: lac repressor; lacI; The lac repressor binds to the lac operator to inhibit transcription in E. coli. This inhibition can be relieved by adding lactose or isopropyl-β-D-thiogalactopyranoside (IPTG).
   6808..6885    -  promoter       lacI promoter: lacI
   6893..7172    -  CDS            TcR (fragment): tetracycline efflux protein; tet; confers resistance to tetracycline
   7198..7216    +  promoter       T7 promoter: promoter for bacteriophage T7 RNA polymerase
   7217..7241    +  protein_bind   lac operator: The lac repressor binds to the lac operator to inhibit transcription in E. coli. This inhibition can be relieved by adding lactose or isopropyl-β-D-thiogalactopyranoside (IPTG). lac repressor encoded by lacI
   7256..7278    +  RBS            RBS: efficient ribosome binding site from bacteriophage T7 gene 10 (Olins and Rangwala, 1989)
   7286..7303    +  CDS            HP-thioredoxin (fragment): His-Patch thioredoxin The histidines at positions 8, 32, and 64 coordinate a divalent cation, allowing HP-thioredoxin to be purified on metal-chelating resins.
   7304..7320    +  CDS            capTEV™ (fragment): composite tag for in vivo biotinylation, TEV protease cleavage, and 6xHis tagging
   7322..7339    +  CDS            TEV site (fragment): tobacco etch virus (TEV) protease recognition and cleavage site
   7340..536     +  CDS            ECFP (across the origin): ECFP is a basic (constitutively fluorescent) cyan fluorescent protein published in 1996, derived from Aequorea victoria. It has low acid sensitivity.
>Addgene plasmid #247771 | pET29b_cpCys203 | addgene full sequence | sequence record 492978 | Addgene NGS Result
TGGTTACTACCTTGACATGGGGCGTTCAATGTTTTTCGCGCTACCCCGATCACATGAAACAACACGATTT
TTTTAAAAGTGCGATGCCAGAGGGCTATGTCCAGGAGCGTACCATTTTCTTTAAGGATGATGGGAACTAT
AAAACACGCGCAGAAGTGAAATTCGAGGGTGATACATTAGTTAACCGCATCGAATTGAAGGGAATTGATT
TTAAGGAAGATGGCAATATTCTGGGTCATAAGTTAGAATACAATTATATTAGCCACAATGTTTATATTAC
CGCGGACAAGCAAAAGAACGGCATCAAAGCTAACTTCAAGATCCGCCACAACATTGAAGACGGAAGCGTG
CAGTTGGCAGATCACTACCAACAAAATACTCCTATTGGTGATGGGCCGGTGCTTCTGCCTGATAATCATT
ACTTGTCTACACAGTCCGCCTTGTCAAAAGATCCAAATGAAAAGCGCGATCATATGGTTCTGTTAGAATT
CGTAACGGCGGCTGGGATCACTTTGGGAATGGACGAGCTGTACAAAGTAATCGCTCCCGCGGTAAAAAAG
GGGGATAAGGAGCTTAAGGAATTCATCGATAATCTTATTACAAAACTTGGGGAAGAGCAGTTCTTCCACA
AAGCCTATGACGAGACGTTAAAATCCCATTTCGGTGACGATGTCAAGGCGGATGATGTGGTCATTGAGGG
CGGCAAAATTGGCGGATCGGGTGGTTCGGGAGGAAGTGGAGGGTCTGGAGGTAACTCCGACTCAGGTGCT
AGTAACAGTTTGGAGCGCATTAAACAAGACGGTGTCGTCCGCATTGGTGTCTTTGGTGATAAGCCACCGT
TTGGCTATGTAGACGAAAAGGGCGTCAATCAGGGTTATGATATCGTTCTGGCTAAACGTATCGCGAAAGA
ATTACTGGGGGATGAAAACAAAGTACAATTCGTTTTAGTCGAAGCCGCTAACCGCGTCGAGTTTCTTAAA
TCAAACAAGGTGGATATCATCTTAGCGAATTTTACTCAAACTCCTGAGCGCGCAGAGCAAGTGGACTTTT
GTCTTCCTTACATGAAGGTCGCACTGGGTGTGGCCGTACCCCAGGACTCGAACATCTCGAGTATTGAGGA
CCTGAAGGACAAAACCTTATTACTTAATAAAGGAACCACAGCTGACGCTTACTTTACCAAAGAGTATCCA
GACATTAAGACGTTGAAATATGATCAAAACACTGAAACGTTCGCGGCATTGATTGATCAACGTGGCGACG
CGTTATCGCACGACAACACGTTACTGTTCGCGTGGGTGAAAGAACACCCAGAATTCAAAATGGCGATTAT
GGTATCAAAGGGTGAAGAGTTATTCACTGGTGTCGTACCTATCCTTGTTGAACTTGACGGTGATGTGAAC
GGCCACAAATTCAGTGTGAGCGGCGAGGGCGAGGGCGATGCCACATATGGTAAGCTGACATTGAAGTTAA
TCTGCACGACGGGAAAGTTGCCCGTGCCATGGCCAACACTTGTGACAACATTGGGTTACGGATTGCAGTG
TTTCGCCCGCTATCCCGATCATATGAAGCAGCACGACTTTTTCAAAAGCGCCATGCCAGAAGGCTACGTA
CAAGAACGTACGATTTTTTTCAAGGACGACGGGAATTATAAAACGCGTGCGGAAGTCAAATTCGAAGGTG
ACACCTTAGTTAATCGTATCGAATTGAAAGGAATCGACTTTAAGGAGGACGGGAATATCCTGGGTCATAA
ATTGGAATATAACTACAACTCACATAATGTATATATTACCGCTGATAAACAGAAAAACGGCATCAAGGCC
AATTTTAAGATTCGCCATAACATTGAAGATGGCGGAGTCCAGTTGGCGGATCACTATCAGCAGAATACGC
CCATCGGAGATGGGCCAGTGCTTTTACCGGACAACCACTATTTAAGCTATCAGTCAGCGCTTTCCAAAGA
CCCCAACGAAAAACGCGATCATATGGTACTTTTGGAATTCGTAACGGCTGCTGGTATCACTCTTGGGATG
GACGAGTTGTATAAATGATAACTCGAGCACCACCACCACCACCACTGAGATCCGGCTGCTAACAAAGCCC
GAAAGGAAGCTGAGTTGGCTGCTGCCACCGCTGAGCAATAACTAGCATAACCCCTTGGGGCCTCTAAACG
GGTCTTGAGGGGTTTTTTGCTGAAAGGAGGAACTATATCCGGATTGGCGAATGGG
[124 nt withheld, positions 2226-2349]
C
[91 nt withheld, positions 2351-2441]
A
[49 nt withheld, positions 2443-2491]
CCTTTGACGTTGGAGTCCACGTTCTTT
[37 nt withheld, positions 2519-2555]
ACCCTATCTCGGTCTATTCTTTTGATTTATAAGGGATTTTGCCGATTTCGGCCTATTGGTTAAAAAATGA
GCTGATTTAACAAAAATTTAACGCGAATTTTAACAAAATATTAACGCTTACAATTTAGGTGGCACTTTTC
GGGGAAATGTGCGCGGAACCCCTATTTGTTTATTTTTCTAAATACATTCAAATATGTATCCGCTCATGAA
TTAATTCTTAGAAAAACTCATCGAGCATCAAATGAAACTGCAATTTATTCATATCAGGATTATCAATACC
ATATTTTTGAAAAAGCCGTTTCTGTAATGAAGGAGAAAACTCACCGAGGCAGTTCCATAGGATGGCAAGA
TCCTGGTATCGGTCTGCGATTCCGACTCGTCCAACATCAATACAACCTATTAATTTCCCCTCGTCAAAAA
TAAGGTTATCAAGTGAGAAATCACCATGAGTGACGACTGAATCCGGTGAGAATGGCAAAAGTTTATGCAT
TTCTTTCCAGACTTGTTCAACAGGCCAGCCATTACGCTCGTCATCAAAATCACTCGCATCAACCAAACCG
TTATTCATTCGTGATTGCGCCTGAGCGAGACGAAATACGCGATCGCTGTTAAAAGGACAATTACAAACAG
GAATCGAATGCAACCGGCGCAGGAACACTGCCAGCGCATCAACAATATTTTCACCTGAATCAGGATATTC
TTCTAATACCTGGAATGCTGTTTTCCCGGGGATCGCAGTGGTGAGTAACCATGCATCATCAGGAGTACGG
ATAAAATGCTTGATGGTCGGAAGAGGCATAAATTCCGTCAGCCAGTTTAGTCTGACCATCTCATCTGTAA
CATCATTGGCAACGCTACCTTTGCCATGTTTCAGAAACAACTCTGGCGCATCGGGCTTCCCATACAATCG
ATAGATTGTCGCACCTGATTGCCCGACATTATCGCGAGCCCATTTATACCCATATAAATCAGCATCCATG
TTGGAATTTAATCGCGGCCTAGAGCAAGACGTTTCCCGTTGAATATGGCTCATAACACCCCTTGTATTAC
TGTTTATGTAAGCAGACAGTTTTATTGTTCATGACCAAAATCCCTTAACGTGAGTTTTCGTTCCACTGAG
CGTCAGACCCCGTAGAAAAGATCAAAGGATCTTCTTGAGATCCTTTTTTTCTGCGCGTAATCTGCTGCTT
GCAAACAAAAAAACCACCGCTACCAGCGGTGGTTTGTTTGCCGGATCAAGAGCTACCAACTCTTTTTCCG
AAGGTAACTGGCTTCAGCAGAGCGCAGATACCAAATACTGTCCTTCTAGTGTAGCCGTAGTTAGGCCACC
ACTTCAAGAACTCTGTAGCACCGCCTACATACCTCGCTCTGCTAATCCTGTTACCAGTGGCTGCTGCCAG
TGGCGATAAGTCGTGTCTTACCGGGTTGGACTCAAGACGATAGTTACCGGATAAGGCGCAGCGGTCGGGC
TGAACGGGGGGTTCGTGCACACAGCCCAGCTTGGAGCGAACGACCTACACCGAACTGAGATACCTACAGC
GTGAGCTATGAGAAAGCGCCACGCTTCCCGAAGGGAGAAAGGCGGACAGGTATCCGGTAAGCGGCAGGGT
CGGAACAGGAGAGCGCACGAGGGAGCTTCCAGGGGGAAACGCCTGGTATCTTTATAGTCCTGTCGGGTTT
CGCCACCTCTGACTTGAGCGTCGATTTTTGTGATGCTCGTCAGGGGGGCGGAGCCTATGGAAAAACGCCA
GCAACGCGGCCTTTTTACGGTTCCTGGCCTTTTGCTGGCCTTTTGCTCACATGTTCTTTCCTGCGTTATC
CCCTGATTCTGTGGATAACCGTATTACCGCCTTTGAGTGAGCTGATACCGCTCGCCGCAGCCGAACGACC
GAGCGCAGCGAGTCAGTGAGCGAGGAAGCGGAAGAGCGCCTGATGCGGTATTTTCTCCTTACGCATCTGT
GCGGTATTTCACACCGCAATGGTGCACTCTCAGTACAATCTGCTCTGATGCCGCATAGTTAAGCCAGTAT
ACACTCCGCTATCGCTACGTGACTGGGTCATGGCTGCGCCCCGACACCCGCCAACACCCGCTGACGCGCC
CTGACGGGCTTGTCTGCTCCCGGCATCCGCTTACAGACAAGCTGTGACCGTCTCCGGGAGCTGCATGTGT
CAGAGGTTTTCACCGTCATCACCGAAACGCGCGAGGCAGCTGCGGTAAAGCTCATCAGCGTGGTCGTGAA
GCGATTCACAGATGTCTGCCTGTTCATCCGCGTCCAGCTCGTTGAGTTTCTCCAGAAGCGTTAATGTCTG
GCTTCTGATAAAGCGGGCCATGTTAAGGGCGGTTTTTTCCTGTTTGGTCACTGATGCCTCCGTGTAAGGG
GGATTTCTGTTCATGGGGGTAATGATACCGATGAAACGAGAGAGGATGCTCACGATACGGGTTACTGATG
ATGAACATGCCCGGTTACTGGAACGTTGTGAGGGTAAACAACTGGCGGTATGGATGCGGCGGGACCAGAG
AAAAATCACTCAGGGTCAATGCCAGCGCTTCGTTAATACAGATGTAGGTGTTCCACAGGGTAGCCAGCAG
CATCCTGCGATGCAGATCCGGAACATAATGGTGCAGGGCGCTGACTTCCGCGTTTCCAGACTTTACGAAA
CACGGAAACCGAAGACCATTCATGTTGTTGCTCAGGTCGCAGACGTTTTGCAGCAGCAGTCGCTTCACGT
TCGCTCGCGTATCGGTGATTCATTCTGCTAACCAGTAAGGCAACCCCGCCAGCCTAGCCGGGTCCTCAAC
GACAGGAGCACGATCATGCGCACCCGTGGGGCCGCCATGCCGGCGATAATGGCCTGCTTCTCGCCGAAAC
GTTTGGTGGCGGGACCAGTGACGAAGGCTTGAGCGAGGGCGTGCAAGATTCCGAATACCGCAAGCGACAG
GCCGATCATCGTCGCGCTCCAGCGAAAGCGGTCCTCGCCGAAAATGACCCAGAGCGCTGCCGGCACCTGT
CCTACGAGTTGCATGATAAAGAAGACAGTCATAAGTGCGGCGACGATAGTCATGCCCCGCGCCCACCGGA
AGGAGCTGACTGGGTTGAAGGCTCTCAAGGGCATCGGTCGAGATCCCGGTGCCTAATGAGTGAGCTAACT
TACATTAATTGCGTTGCGCTCACTGCCCGCTTTCCAGTCGGGAAACCTGTCGTGCCAGCTGCATTAATGA
ATCGGCCAACGCGCGGGGAGAGGCGGTTTGCGTATTGGGCGCCAGGGTGGTTTTTCTTTTCACCAGTGAG
ACGGGCAACAGCTGATTGCCCTTCACCGCCTGGCCCTGAGAGAGTTGCAGCAAGCGGTCCACGCTGGTTT
GCCCCAGCAGGCGAAAATCCTGTTTGATGGTGGTTAACGGCGGGATATAACATGAGCTGTCTTCGGTATC
GTCGTATCCCACTACCGAGATGTCCGCACCAACGCGCAGCCCGGACTCGGTAATGGCGCGCATTGCGCCC
AGCGCCATCTGATCGTTGGCAACCAGCATCGCAGTGGGAACGATGCCCTCATTCAGCATTTGCATGGTTT
GTTGAAAACCGGACATGGCACTCCAGTCGCCTTCCCGTTCCGCTATCGGCTGAATTTGATTGCGAGTGAG
ATATTTATGCCAGCCAGCCAGACGCAGACGCGCCGAGACAGAACTTAATGGGCCCGCTAACAGCGCGATT
TGCTGGTGACCCAATGCGACCAGATGCTCCACGCCCAGTCGCGTACCGTCTTCATGGGAGAAAATAATAC
TGTTGATGGGTGTCTGGTCAGAGACATCAAGAAATAACGCCGGAACATTAGTGCAGGCAGCTTCCACAGC
AATGGCATCCTGGTCATCCAGCGGATAGTTAATGATCAGCCCACTGACGCGTTGCGCGAGAAGATTGTGC
ACCGCCGCTTTACAGGCTTCGACGCCGCTTCGTTCTACCATCGACACCACCACGCTGGCACCCAGTTGAT
CGGCGCGAGATTTAATCGCCGCGACAATTTGCGACGGCGCGTGCAGGGCCAGACTGGAGGTGGCAACGCC
AATCAGCAACGACTGTTTGCCCGCCAGTTGTTGTGCCACGCGGTTGGGAATGTAATTCAGCTCCGCCATC
GCCGCTTCCACTTTTTCCCGCGTTTTCGCAGAAACGTGGCTGGCCTGGTTCACCACGCGGGAAACGGTCT
GATAAGAGACACCGGCATACTCTGCGACATCGTATAACGTTACTGGTTTCACATTCACCACCCTGAATTG
ACTCTCTTCCGGGCGCTATCATGCCATACCGCGAAAGGTTTTGCGCCATTCGATGGTGTCCGGGATCTCG
ACGCTCTCCCTTATGCGACTCCTGCATTAGGAAGCAGCCCAGTAGTAGGTTGAGGCCGTTGAGCACCGCC
GCCGCAAGGAATGGTGCATGCAAGGAGATGGCGCCCAACAGTCCCCCGGCCACGGGGCCTGCCACCATAC
CCACGCCGAAACAAGCGCTCATGAGCCCGAAGTGGCGAGCCCGATCTTCCCCATCGGTGATGTCGGCGAT
ATAGGCGCCAGCAACCGCACCTGTGGCGCCGGTGATGCCGGCCACGATGCGTCCGGCGTAGAGGATCGAG
ATCGATCTCGATCCCGCGAAATTAATACGACTCACTATAGGGGAATTGTGAGCGGATAACAATTCCCCTC
TAGAAATAATTTTGTTTAACTTTAAGAAGGAGATATACATATGGGATCTGATAAAATTCATCATCATCAT
CATCACGAAAACCTGTACTTCCAGATGGTATCTAAGGGGGAAGAATTATTTACGGGCGTCGTTCCCATTC
TTGTCGAATTGGACGGTGACGTAAATGGCCACAAATTCTCTGTGTCCGGCGAGGGTGAGGGAGATGCGAC
CTATGGCAAATTAACCTTGAAGTTCATCTGTACTACTGGAAAACTTCCGGTACCGTGGCCAACGC
